>Addgene plasmid #123648 | pUC57-Kan_FR13_APikL2 | addgene full sequence | sequence record 245102 | Addgene NGS Result
TCGCGCGTTTCGGTGATGACGGTGAAAACCTCTGACACATGCAGCTCCCGGAGACGGTCACAGCTTGTCT
GTAAGCGGATGCCGGGAGCAGACAAGCCCGTCAGGGCGCGTCAGCGGGTGTTGGCGGGTGTCGGGGCTGG
CTTAACTATGCGGCATCAGAGCAGATTGTACTGAGAGTGCACCATATGCGGTGTGAAATACCGCACAGAT
GCGTAAGGAGAAAATACCGCATCAGGCGCCATTCGCCATTCAGGCTGCGCAACTGTTGGGAAGGGCGATC
GGTGCGGGCCTCTTCGCTATTACGCCAGCTGGCGAAAGGGGGATGTGCTGCAAGGCGATTAAGTTGGGTA
ACGCCAGGGTTTTCCCAGTCACGACGTTGTAAAACGACGGCCAGTGAATTGACGCGTATTGGGATGGAAC
TTGGTCTCTAATGCAAAATGAATATTTGGATGCTAAAAAACATGGTATTGATTTGTCTAGAGAAAGAGCT
CCAAATTTTGTTGATCATCCAGGTATTCCACCATCTGATTGTTTTTGGTTTTTGTATAAAAATTATGTTA
GACAAGATGCTGGTGTTTGTCAATCTGATTGGTCTTTTGATATGAAAATTGGTCAATATTGGGTTACTAT
TCATACTGATGAAGGTTGTAGATTGTCTGGTATTATTCCAGCTGGTTGGTTGATTTTGGGTATTAAAAGA
TTGGGTTTTTGAGCTTAGAGACCAAGTTCATCCCAATGGCGCGCCGAGCTTGGCTCGAGCATGGTCATAG
CTGTTTCCTGTGTGAAATTGTTATCCGCTCACAATTCCACACAACATACGAGCCGGAAGCATAAAGTGTA
AAGCCTGGGGTGCCTAATGAGTGAGCTAACTCACATTAATTGCGTTGCGCTCACTGCCCGCTTTCCAGTC
GGGAAACCTGTCGTGCCAGCTGCATTAATGAATCGGCCAACGCGCGGGGAGAGGCGGTTTGCGTATTGGG
CGCTCTTCCGCTTCCTCGCTCACTGACTCGCTGCGCTCGGTCGTTCGGCTGCGGCGAGCGGTATCAGCTC
ACTCAAAGGCGGTAATACGGTTATCCACAGAATCAGGGGATAACGCAGGAAAGAACATGTGAGCAAAAGG
CCAGCAAAAGGCCAGGAACCGTAAAAAGGCCGCGTTGCTGGCGTTTTTCCATAGGCTCCGCCCCCCTGAC
GAGCATCACAAAAATCGACGCTCAAGTCAGAGGTGGCGAAACCCGACAGGACTATAAAGATACCAGGCGT
TTCCCCCTGGAAGCTCCCTCGTGCGCTCTCCTGTTCCGACCCTGCCGCTTACCGGATACCTGTCCGCCTT
TCTCCCTTCGGGAAGCGTGGCGCTTTCTCATAGCTCACGCTGTAGGTATCTCAGTTCGGTGTAGGTCGTT
CGCTCCAAGCTGGGCTGTGTGCACGAACCCCCCGTTCAGCCCGACCGCTGCGCCTTATCCGGTAACTATC
GTCTTGAGTCCAACCCGGTAAGACACGACTTATCGCCACTGGCAGCAGCCACTGGTAACAGGATTAGCAG
AGCGAGGTATGTAGGCGGTGCTACAGAGTTCTTGAAGTGGTGGCCTAACTACGGCTACACTAGAAGAACA
GTATTTGGTATCTGCGCTCTGCTGAAGCCAGTTACCTTCGGAAAAAGAGTTGGTAGCTCTTGATCCGGCA
AACAAACCACCGCTGGTAGCGGTGGTTTTTTTGTTTGCAAGCAGCAGATTACGCGCAGAAAAAAAGGATC
TCAAGAAGATCCTTTGATCTTTTCTACGGGGTCTGACGCTCAGTGGAACGAAAACTCACGTTAAGGGATT
TTGGTCATGAGATTATCAAAAAGGATCTTCACCTAGATCCTTTTAAATTAAAAATGAAGTTTTAAATCAA
TCTAAAGTATATATGAGTAAACTTGGTCTGACAGTTAGAAAAACTCATCGAGCATCAAATGAAACTGCAA
TTTATTCATATCAGGATTATCAATACCATATTTTTGAAAAAGCCGTTTCTGTAATGAAGGAGAAAACTCA
CCGAGGCAGTTCCATAGGATGGCAAGATCCTGGTATCGGTCTGCGATTCCGACTCGTCCAACATCAATAC
AACCTATTAATTTCCCCTCGTCAAAAATAAGGTTATCAAGTGAGAAATCACCATGAGTGACGACTGAATC
CGGTGAGAATGGCAAAAGTTTATGCATTTCTTTCCAGACTTGTTCAACAGGCCAGCCATTACGCTCGTCA
TCAAAATCACTCGCATCAACCAAACCGTTATTCATTCGTGATTGCGCCTGAGCGAGACGAAATACGCGAT
CGCTGTTAAAAGGACAATTACAAACAGGAATCGAATGCAACCGGCGCAGGAACACTGCCAGCGCATCAAC
AATATTTTCACCTGAATCAGGATATTCTTCTAATACCTGGAATGCTGTTTTCCCAGGGATCGCAGTGGTG
AGTAACCATGCATCATCAGGAGTACGGATAAAATGCTTGATGGTCGGAAGAGGCATAAATTCCGTCAGCC
AGTTTAGTCTGACCATCTCATCTGTAACATCATTGGCAACGCTACCTTTGCCATGTTTCAGAAACAACTC
TGGCGCATCGGGCTTCCCATACAATCGATAGATTGTCGCACCTGATTGCCCGACATTATCGCGAGCCCAT
TTATACCCATATAAATCAGCATCCATGTTGGAATTTAATCGCGGCCTAGAGCAAGACGTTTCCCGTTGAA
TATGGCTCATACTCTTCCTTTTTCAATATTATTGAAGCATTTATCAGGGTTATTGTCTCATGAGCGGATA
CATATTTGAATGTATTTAGAAAAATAAACAAATAGGGGTTCCGCGCACATTTCCCCGAAAAGTGCCACCT
GACGTCTAAGAAACCATTATTATCATGACATTAACCTATAAAAATAGGCGTATCACGAGGCCCTTTCGTC
Features (pLannotate 1.2.2; 10 found; start..end, strand, type, name):
    137..236     +  misc_feature   bom (fragment): basis of mobility region from pBR322
    242..399     -  CDS            lacZα (fragment): LacZα fragment of β-galactosidase; lacZ fragment
    788..804     -  protein_bind   lac operator: The lac repressor binds to the lac operator to inhibit transcription in E. coli. This inhibition can be relieved by adding lactose or isopropyl-β-D-thiogalactopyranoside (IPTG). lac repressor encoded by lacI
    812..842     -  promoter       lac promoter: promoter for the E. coli lac operon
    857..878     -  protein_bind   CAP binding site: CAP binding activates transcription in the presence of cAMP. E. coli catabolite activator protein
    891..983     -  CDS            lacI (fragment): lac repressor; lacI; The lac repressor binds to the lac operator to inhibit transcription in E. coli. This inhibition can be relieved by adding lactose or isopropyl-β-D-thiogalactopyranoside (IPTG).
   1166..1754    -  rep_origin     ori: high-copy-number ColE1/pMB1/pBR322/pUC origin of replication
   1925..2740    -  CDS            KanR: aminoglycoside phosphotransferase; aph(3')-Ia; confers resistance to kanamycin in bacteria or G418 (Geneticin®) in eukaryotes
   2741..2845    -  promoter       AmpR promoter: bla
   2940..35      +  CDS            rop (fragment) (across the origin): Rop protein, which maintains plasmids at low copy number; rop
