[The description below was written by a language model from this plasmid's Addgene catalogue record and pLannotate feature annotations shown in this document.]
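Description:
pUC57-Kan_FR13_APikL2 is a small, high-copy E. coli cloning plasmid that serves as a Level 0 module for Golden Gate assembly. It is built on the pUC57-Kan backbone, replicates from a ColE1/pUC-type origin, and is selected with kanamycin through an aph(3')-Ia aminoglycoside phosphotransferase gene, which is annotated as lying downstream of the bla (AmpR) promoter. The sequenced record is 2,940 nt. Set against the stated backbone size of 2,626 bp, this implies an insert of roughly 300 bp. Short remnants of bom, rop and lacI are also annotated, and these are non-functional leftovers of the pBR322/pUC lineage.

The insert, FR13_APikL2, was placed at the EcoRV site within the lacZα multiple cloning region. The feature table shows the lac promoter, lac operator and CAP binding site separated from a lacZα fragment by an unannotated gap of several hundred bases, which is consistent with the insert interrupting lacZα. This matches the listing of lacZ as a screening marker, and the insert can be sequenced with M13 forward and reverse primers. The insert itself is not annotated in the table. The record also does not say which Type IIS enzyme sites or overhangs flank it, or whether it is a full-length or mature coding sequence. The associated publication title indicates that the plasmid belongs to a clone resource of Magnaporthe oryzae effectors that share sequence and structural similarity across host-specific lineages, so the name probably denotes the APikL2 effector from isolate FR13, though the record does not say this explicitly. There is no expression cassette for the insert. As a Level 0 part, it is meant to be released and combined with promoters, tags and terminators in higher-level Golden Gate assemblies.
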