Addgene plasmid #123648: pUC57-Kan_FR13_APikL2
Purpose: Level 0 Golden-Gate compatible vector
Depositing lab: Sophien Kamoun. Depositing organization: Sainsbury Laboratory, Norwich. Publication: A Clone Resource of Magnaporthe oryzae Effectors That Share Sequence and Structural Similarities Across Host-Specific Lineages. Petit-Houdenot Y, Langner T, Harant A, Win J, Kamoun S. Mol Plant Microbe Interact. 2020 Aug;33(8):1032-1035. doi: 10.1094/MPMI-03-20-0052-A. Epub 2020 Jun 22. PubMed 32460610.
Backbone
  Vector backbone: pUC57-Kan
  Backbone size w/o insert (bp): 2626
  Vector type: Golden Gate
  Selectable markers: lacZ
Growth in bacteria
  Bacterial resistance: Kanamycin, 50 μg/mL
  Growth temperature: 37°C
  Growth strain: DH5alpha
  Copy number: High Copy
Gene/Insert
  Gene/Insert name: FR13_APikL2
  Cloning method: Restriction Enzyme; 5′ cloning site EcoRV (unknown if destroyed); 3′ cloning site EcoRV (unknown if destroyed)
  Sequencing primers: 5′ M13Fw; 3′ M13Rv
Terms and licenses: Academic/Nonprofit Terms; Industry Terms: Not Available to Industry
How to cite: pUC57-Kan_FR13_APikL2 was a gift from Sophien Kamoun (Addgene plasmid # 123648 ; http://n2t.net/addgene:123648 ; RRID:Addgene_123648)
