>Addgene plasmid #123648 | pUC57-Kan_FR13_APikL2 | depositor partial sequence | sequence record 235897 | FR13_APikL2
TTGGTCTCTAATGCAAAATGAATATTTGGATGCTAAAAAACATGGTATTGATTTGTCTAGAGAAAGAGCT
CCAAATTTTGTTGATCATCCAGGTATTCCACCATCTGATTGTTTTTGGTTTTTGTATAAAAATTATGTTA
GACAAGATGCTGGTGTTTGTCAATCTGATTGGTCTTTTGATATGAAAATTGGTCAATATTGGGTTACTAT
TCATACTGATGAAGGTTGTAGATTGTCTGGTATTATTCCAGCTGGTTGGTTGATTTTGGGTATTAAAAGA
TTGGGTTTTTGAGCTTAGAGACCAA
