>Addgene plasmid #123648 | pUC57-Kan_FR13_APikL2 | depositor partial sequence | sequence record 235898 | empty_vector
TCGCGCGTTTCGGTGATGACGGTGAAAACCTCTGACACATGCAGCTCCCGGAGACGGTCACAGCTTGTCT
GTAAGCGGATGCCGGGAGCAGACAAGCCCGTCAGGGCGCGTCAGCGGGTGTTGGCGGGTGTCGGGGCTGG
CTTAACTATGCGGCATCAGAGCAGATTGTACTGAGAGTGCACCATATGCGGTGTGAAATACCGCACAGAT
GCGTAAGGAGAAAATACCGCATCAGGCGCCATTCGCCATTCAGGCTGCGCAACTGTTGGGAAGGGCGATC
GGTGCGGGCCTCTTCGCTATTACGCCAGCTGGCGAAAGGGGGATGTGCTGCAAGGCGATTAAGTTGGGTA
ACGCCAGGGTTTTCCCAGTCACGACGTTGTAAAACGACGGCCAGTGAATTGACGCGTATTGGGATATCCC
AATGGCGCGCCGAGCTTGGCTCGAGCATGGTCATAGCTGTTTCCTGTGTGAAATTGTTATCCGCTCACAA
TTCCACACAACATACGAGCCGGAAGCATAAAGTGTAAAGCCTGGGGTGCCTAATGAGTGAGCTAACTCAC
ATTAATTGCGTTGCGCTCACTGCCCGCTTTCCAGTCGGGAAACCTGTCGTGCCAGCTGCATTAATGAATC
GGCCAACGCGCGGGGAGAGGCGGTTTGCGTATTGGGCGCTCTTCCGCTTCCTCGCTCACTGACTCGCTGC
GCTCGGTCGTTCGGCTGCGGCGAGCGGTATCAGCTCACTCAAAGGCGGTAATACGGTTATCCACAGAATC
AGGGGATAACGCAGGAAAGAACATGTGAGCAAAAGGCCAGCAAAAGGCCAGGAACCGTAAAAAGGCCGCG
TTGCTGGCGTTTTTCCATAGGCTCCGCCCCCCTGACGAGCATCACAAAAATCGACGCTCAAGTCAGAGGT
GGCGAAACCCGACAGGACTATAAAGATACCAGGCGTTTCCCCCTGGAAGCTCCCTCGTGCGCTCTCCTGT
TCCGACCCTGCCGCTTACCGGATACCTGTCCGCCTTTCTCCCTTCGGGAAGCGTGGCGCTTTCTCATAGC
TCACGCTGTAGGTATCTCAGTTCGGTGTAGGTCGTTCGCTCCAAGCTGGGCTGTGTGCACGAACCCCCCG
TTCAGCCCGACCGCTGCGCCTTATCCGGTAACTATCGTCTTGAGTCCAACCCGGTAAGACACGACTTATC
GCCACTGGCAGCAGCCACTGGTAACAGGATTAGCAGAGCGAGGTATGTAGGCGGTGCTACAGAGTTCTTG
AAGTGGTGGCCTAACTACGGCTACACTAGAAGAACAGTATTTGGTATCTGCGCTCTGCTGAAGCCAGTTA
CCTTCGGAAAAAGAGTTGGTAGCTCTTGATCCGGCAAACAAACCACCGCTGGTAGCGGTGGTTTTTTTGT
TTGCAAGCAGCAGATTACGCGCAGAAAAAAAGGATCTCAAGAAGATCCTTTGATCTTTTCTACGGGGTCT
GACGCTCAGTGGAACGAAAACTCACGTTAAGGGATTTTGGTCATGAGATTATCAAAAAGGATCTTCACCT
AGATCCTTTTAAATTAAAAATGAAGTTTTAAATCAATCTAAAGTATATATGAGTAAACTTGGTCTGACAG
TTAGAAAAACTCATCGAGCATCAAATGAAACTGCAATTTATTCATATCAGGATTATCAATACCATATTTT
TGAAAAAGCCGTTTCTGTAATGAAGGAGAAAACTCACCGAGGCAGTTCCATAGGATGGCAAGATCCTGGT
ATCGGTCTGCGATTCCGACTCGTCCAACATCAATACAACCTATTAATTTCCCCTCGTCAAAAATAAGGTT
ATCAAGTGAGAAATCACCATGAGTGACGACTGAATCCGGTGAGAATGGCAAAAGTTTATGCATTTCTTTC
CAGACTTGTTCAACAGGCCAGCCATTACGCTCGTCATCAAAATCACTCGCATCAACCAAACCGTTATTCA
TTCGTGATTGCGCCTGAGCGAGACGAAATACGCGATCGCTGTTAAAAGGACAATTACAAACAGGAATCGA
ATGCAACCGGCGCAGGAACACTGCCAGCGCATCAACAATATTTTCACCTGAATCAGGATATTCTTCTAAT
ACCTGGAATGCTGTTTTCCCAGGGATCGCAGTGGTGAGTAACCATGCATCATCAGGAGTACGGATAAAAT
GCTTGATGGTCGGAAGAGGCATAAATTCCGTCAGCCAGTTTAGTCTGACCATCTCATCTGTAACATCATT
GGCAACGCTACCTTTGCCATGTTTCAGAAACAACTCTGGCGCATCGGGCTTCCCATACAATCGATAGATT
GTCGCACCTGATTGCCCGACATTATCGCGAGCCCATTTATACCCATATAAATCAGCATCCATGTTGGAAT
TTAATCGCGGCCTAGAGCAAGACGTTTCCCGTTGAATATGGCTCATACTCTTCCTTTTTCAATATTATTG
AAGCATTTATCAGGGTTATTGTCTCATGAGCGGATACATATTTGAATGTATTTAGAAAAATAAACAAATA
GGGGTTCCGCGCACATTTCCCCGAAAAGTGCCACCTGACGTCTAAGAAACCATTATTATCATGACATTAA
CCTATAAAAATAGGCGTATCACGAGGCCCTTTCGTC
